Addgene plasmid #149535: pGBW-m4136453
Purpose: Bacterial expression plasmid for SARS-CoV-2 E (envelope)
Depositing lab: Ginkgo Bioworks & Benjie Chen. Depositing organization: Ginkgo Bioworks.
Backbone
  Vector backbone: pG9m-2 lacIQ ampR
  Backbone size w/o insert (bp): 3177
  Vector type: Bacterial Expression
Growth in bacteria
  Bacterial resistance: Ampicillin, 100 μg/mL
  Growth temperature: 37°C
  Growth strain: DH5alpha
  Copy number: Low Copy
Gene/Insert
  Gene/Insert name: SARS-CoV-2 E (envelope) (alt names: envelope protein; E protein)
  Species: Escherichia coli str. K-12 substr. MG1655; Severe acute respiratory syndrome coronavirus 2
  Insert size (bp): 221
  Mutation: wt
  Entrez Gene: E (a.k.a. GU280_gp04)
  Promoter: Promoter | pT7 ; Operator | lacO ; RBS | T7_rbs ; Start Codon | ATG
  Tag / fusion protein: 6xHIS;Linker_GGSG;GST;Linker_GGSG;Cleavable TEV (N terminal on backbone)
  Cloning method: Unknown
Resource information
  A portion of this plasmid was derived from a plasmid made by: GinkgoBioworks
Depositor comments: NCBI reference sequence: YP_009724392.1
How to cite: pGBW-m4136453 was a gift from Ginkgo Bioworks & Benjie Chen (Addgene plasmid # 149535 ; http://n2t.net/addgene:149535 ; RRID:Addgene_149535)
