[The description below was written by a language model from this plasmid's Addgene catalogue record and pLannotate feature annotations shown in this document.]
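Description:
pGBW-m4136453 is a bacterial expression plasmid for producing the SARS-CoV-2 envelope (E) protein in E. coli, built on the pG9m-2 lacIQ ampR backbone. The sequenced record is about 4.4 kb. It replicates from a ColE1/pMB1-type origin, and the presence of a rop gene is consistent with the catalogue's low-copy designation. Selection is by ampicillin, with the β-lactamase gene annotated as lying directly downstream of a cat promoter and followed by rop. Short phage T7 and T3 early terminators flank the origin, and a tonB terminator fragment separates the expression cassette from the marker, which should limit read-through between modules.

The expression cassette is a classic T7/lac arrangement. A T7 promoter is followed immediately by a lac operator and the efficient phage T7 gene 10 ribosome binding site, and a plasmid-borne lacI gene supplies the repressor. The backbone name suggests a lacIQ promoter variant, but only a lacI promoter fragment is annotated. Transcription therefore requires a host that provides T7 RNA polymerase and is induced with IPTG or lactose.

The open reading frame encodes an N-terminal fusion partner described in the record as a 6xHis tag, a GGSG linker, Schistosoma japonicum glutathione S-transferase, a second GGSG linker and a TEV protease cleavage site. This is followed by the wild-type E coding sequence of about 220 bp. The His tag, linkers and TEV site are listed in the catalogue fields but are not individually annotated in the feature table. The dual His/GST tagging allows affinity purification and may aid solubility of this small membrane viroporin, and TEV cleavage can release E from its tags. The species field also lists E. coli K-12, but the record does not explain why.
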