Features (pLannotate 1.2.2; 14 found; start..end, strand, type, name):
      1..19      +  promoter       T7 promoter: promoter for bacteriophage T7 RNA polymerase
     20..44      +  protein_bind   lac operator: The lac repressor binds to the lac operator to inhibit transcription in E. coli. This inhibition can be relieved by adding lactose or isopropyl-β-D-thiogalactopyranoside (IPTG). lac repressor encoded by lacI
     59..81      +  RBS            RBS: efficient ribosome binding site from bacteriophage T7 gene 10 (Olins and Rangwala, 1989)
    122..772     +  CDS            GST26_SCHJA: Experimental evidence at protein level: Swiss-Prot protein existence level 1. GST isoenzymes appear to play a central role in the parasite detoxification system. Other functions are also suspected including a role in increasing the solubility of haematin in the parasite gut. From Schistosoma japonicum (Blood fluke).
    848..1069    +  CDS            E: VEMP_SARS2 - Experimental evidence at protein level: Swiss-Prot protein existence level 1. Plays a central role in virus morphogenesis and assembly. Acts as a viroporin and self-assembles in host membranes forming pentameric protein-lipid pores that allow ion transport. Also plays a role in the induction of apoptosis (By similarity). Regulates the localization of S protein at cis-Golgi, the place of virus budding (PubMed:33229438). May act by slowing down the cell secretory pathway (PubMed:33229438). May interfere with tight-junction stability by interacting with host MPP5. This would result i
   1222..1251    +  terminator     tonB terminator (fragment): bidirectional E. coli tonB-P14 transcription terminator
   1252..1354    +  promoter       cat promoter: promoter of the E. coli cat gene encoding chloramphenicol acetyltransferase
   1355..2215    +  CDS            AmpR: β-lactamase; bla; confers resistance to ampicillin, carbenicillin, and related antibiotics
   2216..2407    +  CDS            rop: Rop protein, which maintains plasmids at low copy number; rop
   2431..2458    +  terminator     T7Te terminator: phage T7 early transcription terminator
   2470..3057    -  rep_origin     ori: high-copy-number ColE1/pMB1/pBR322/pUC origin of replication
   3079..3108    -  terminator     T3Te terminator: phage T3 early transcription terminator
   3197..4276    -  CDS            lacI: LACI_ECOLI - Experimental evidence at protein level: Swiss-Prot protein existence level 1. Repressor of the lactose operon. Binds allolactose as an inducer. From Escherichia coli (strain K12).
   4277..4348    -  promoter       lacI promoter (fragment): lacI
>Addgene plasmid #149535 | pGBW-m4136453 | addgene full sequence | sequence record 313669 | Addgene NGS Result
TAATACGACTCACTATAGGGGAATTGTGAGCGGATAACAATTCCCCTCTAGAAATAATTTTGTTTAACTT
TAAGAAGGAGACTCTTCTATGCACCATCATCACCATCATGGTGGTTCTGGTTCGCCGATACTTGGTTATT
GGAAGATTAAAGGACTGGTTCAGCCCACACGCCTCCTGCTAGAATACTTAGAGGAAAAATATGAAGAGCA
CCTGTACGAACGTGATGAGGGGGACAAATGGCGAAACAAGAAATTTGAATTGGGCTTAGAATTTCCAAAT
TTGCCGTATTATATCGATGGCGACGTAAAACTGACCCAATCAATGGCCATTATTCGCTACATCGCAGATA
AACATAACATGCTGGGTGGCTGCCCTAAAGAACGGGCTGAGATCTCCATGCTGGAAGGTGCGGTGCTCGA
CATTCGCTACGGCGTCAGTAGAATTGCGTATAGCAAGGATTTCGAAACTTTAAAAGTGGATTTCCTGAGC
AAACTTCCGGAGATGCTGAAAATGTTTGAGGATAGGCTTTGTCATAAGACGTATCTCAATGGTGATCATG
TTACCCACCCGGACTTTATGCTGTACGACGCCCTTGATGTCGTTCTGTATATGGATCCCATGTGCCTGGA
CGCCTTCCCGAAATTAGTGTGTTTTAAAAAACGTATCGAAGCGATTCCACAGATCGATAAATACTTGAAG
TCTTCTAAATATATTGCTTGGCCTCTGCAAGGCTGGCAGGCAACGTTCGGTGGGGGAGATCATCCGCCAA
AATCAGATCTGGTGCCGCGTGGGAGCCCTGGCATACACCGCGACGGTGGTTCTGGTGAGAACCTGTACTT
TCAAAGCTATAGTTTTGTATCAGAGGAAACGGGGACACTTATTGTCAATAGCGTGTTGCTGTTCCTAGCT
TTCGTTGTTTTTCTGCTCGTGACCTTAGCGATCCTGACTGCCTTGCGTCTGTGTGCATACTGCTGCAACA
TCGTTAACGTATCCCTGGTAAAGCCGTCTTTCTACGTGTATTCGCGCGTTAAAAACCTCAACAGCTCTAG
GGTTCCCGACCTGCTTGTTTAAAGAGAATATAAAAAGCCAGATTATTAATCCGGCTTTTTTATTATTTAG
GTTCTGTTAAGTAACTGAACCCAATGTCGTTAGTGACGCTTACCTCTTAAGAGGTCACTGACCTAACAGC
TTGACTCCAGCGTAACTGGACTGCAATCAACTCAAAAGCCTCCGACCGGAGGCTTTTGACTTGATCGGCA
CGTAAGAGGTTCCAACTTTCACCATAATGAAATAAGATCACTACCGGGCGTATTTTTTGAGTTATCGAGA
TTTTCAGGAGCTAAGGAAGCTAAAATGAGTATTCAACATTTCCGTGTCGCCCTTATTCCCTTTTTTGCGG
CATTTTGCCTTCCTGTTTTTGCTCACCCAGAAACGCTGGTGAAAGTAAAAGATGCTGAAGATCAGTTGGG
TGCACGAGTGGGTTACATCGAACTGGATCTCAACAGCGGTAAGATCCTTGAGAGTTTACGCCCCGAAGAA
CGTTTTCCAATGATGAGCACTTTTAAAGTTCTGCTATGTGGCGCGGTATTATCCCGTATTGACGCCGGGC
AAGAGCAACTCGGTCGCCGCATACACTATTCTCAGAATGACTTGGTTGAGTACTCACCAGTCACAGAAAA
GCATCTCACGGATGGCATGACAGTAAGAGAATTATGCAGTGCTGCCATAACCATGAGTGATAACACTGCG
GCCAACTTACTTCTGGCAACGATCGGAGGACCGAAGGAGCTAACCGCTTTTTTGCACAACATGGGGGATC
ATGTAACTCGCCTTGATCGTTGGGAACCGGAGCTGAATGAAGCCATACCAAACGACGAGCGTGACACCAC
GATGCCTGTAGCAATGGCAACAACGTTGCGCAAACTATTAACTGGCGAACTACTTACTCTAGCTTCCCGG
CAACAATTAATAGACTGGATGGAGGCGGATAAAGTTGCAGGATCACTTCTGCGCTCGGCCCTCCCGGCTG
GCTGGTTTATTGCTGATAAATCTGGAGCCGGTGAGCGTGGGTCTCGCGGTATCATTGCAGCACTGGGGCC
AGATGGTAAGCCCTCCCGCATCGTAGTTATCTACACGACGGGGAGTCAGGCAACTATGGATGAACGAAAT
AGACAGATCGCTGAGATAGGTGCCTCACTGATTAAGCATTGGTAAGTGACCAAACAGGAAAAAACCGCCC
TTAACATGGCCCGCTTTATCAGAAGCCAGACATTAACGCTTCTGGAGAAACTCAACGAGCTGGACGCGGA
TGAACAGGCAGACATCTGTGAATCGCTTCACGACCACGCTGATGAGCTTTACCGCAGCTGCCTCGCGCGT
TTCGGTGATGACGGTGAAAACCTCTGATGAGGGCCCAAATGTAATCACCTGGCTCACCTTCGGGTGGGCC
TTTCTGCGTTGCTGGCGTTTTTCCATAGGCTCCGCCCCCCTGACGAGCATCACAAAAATCGATGCTCAAG
TCAGAGGTGGCGAAACCCGACAGGACTATAAAGATACCAGGCGTTTCCCCCTGGAAGCTCCCTCGTGCGC
TCTCCTGTTCCGACCCTGCCGCTTACCGGATACCTGTCCGCCTTTCTCCCTTCGGGAAGCGTGGCGCTTT
CTCATAGCTCACGCTGTAGGTATCTCAGTTCGGTGTAGGTCGTTCGCTCCAAGCTGGGCTGTGTGCACGA
ACCCCCCGTTCAGCCCGACCGCTGCGCCTTATCCGGTAACTATCGTCTTGAGTCCAACCCGGTAAGACAC
GACTTATCGCCACTGGCAGCAGCCACTGGTAACAGGATTAGCAGAGCGAGGTATGTAGGCGGTGCTACAG
AGTTCTTGAAGTGGTGGCCTAACTACGGCTACACTAGAAGAACAGTATTTGGTATCTGCGCTCTGCTGAA
GCCAGTTACCTCGGAAAAAGAGTTGGTAGCTCTTGATCCGGCAAACAAACCACCGCTGGTAGCGGTGGTC
TTTTTGTTTGCAAGCAGCAGATTACGCGCAGAAAAAAAGGATCTCAAGAAGATCCTTTGATTTTCTACCG
AAGAAAGGCCCACCCGTGAAGGTGAGCCAGTGACTTTCTGCTATGGAGGTCAGGTATGATTTAAATGGTC
AGTGCGGCGCGCCAACAAAAAACCCCTAGCCCCCCGTTTTATATCACTGCCCGCTTTCCAGTCGGGAAAC
CTGTCGTGCCAGCTGCATTAATGAATCGGCCAACGCGCGGGGAGAGGCGGTTTGCGTATTGGGCGCCAGG
GTGGTTTTTCTTTTCACCAGTGAGACTGGCAACAGCTGATTGCCCTTCACCGCCTGGCCCTGAGAGAGTT
GCAGCAAGCGGTCCACGCTGGTTTGCCCCAGCAGGCGAAAATCCTGTTTGATGGTGGTTAACGGCGGGAT
ATAACATGAGCTATCTTCGGTATCGTCGTATCCCACTACCGAGATATCCGCACCAACGCGCAGCCCGGAC
TCGGTAATGGCGCGCATTGCGCCCAGCGCCATCTGATCGTTGGCAACCAGCATCGCAGTGGGAACGATGC
CCTCATTCAGCATTTGCATGGTTTGTTGAAAACCGGACATGGCACTCCAGTCGCCTTCCCGTTCCGCTAT
CGGCTGAATTTGATTGCGAGTGAGATATTTATGCCAGCCAGCCAGACGCAGACGCGCCGAGACAGAACTT
AATGGGCCCGCTAACAGCGCGATTTGCTGGTGACCCAATGCGACCAGATGCTCCACGCCCAGTCGCGTAC
CGTCCTCATGGGAGAAAATAATACTGTTGATGGGTGTCTGGTCAGAGACATCAAGAAATAACGCCGGAAC
ATTAGTGCAGGCAGCTTCCACAGCAATGGCATCCTGGTCATCCAGCGGATAGTTAATGATCAGCCCACTG
ACGCGTTGCGCGAGAAGATTGTGCACCGCCGCTTTACAGGCTTCGACGCCGCTTCGTTCTACCATCGACA
CCACCACGCTGGCACCCAGTTGATCGGCGCGAGATTTAATCGCCGCGACAATTTGCGACGGCGCGTGCAG
GGCCAGACTGGAGGTGGCAACGCCAATCAGCAACGACTGTTTGCCCGCCAGTTGTTGTGCCACGCGGTTG
GGAATGTAATTCAGCTCCGCCATCGCCGCTTCCACTTTTTCCCGCGTTTTCGCAGAAACGTGGCTGGCCT
GGTTCACCACGCGGGAAACGGTCTGATAAGAGACACCGGCATACTCTGCGACATCGTATAACGTTACTGG
TTTCATATTCACCACCCTGAATTGACTGTCTTCCGGGCGCTATCATGCCATACCGCGAAAGGTTTTGCGC
CATTCGATACTAGTAGCGGCCGGATGGATCTCGATCCCGCGAAAT
